Addgene plasmid #78523: pFUChW Parkin shRNA Mul1 shRNA
Purpose: Lentiviral vector encoding two shRNAs and mCherry reporter
Depositing lab: David Chan. Depositing organization: California Institute of Technology. Publication: Elimination of paternal mitochondria in mouse embryos occurs through autophagic degradation dependent on PARKIN and MUL1. Rojansky R, Cha MY, Chan DC. Elife. 2016 Nov 17;5. pii: e17896. doi: 10.7554/eLife.17896. PubMed 27852436.
Backbone
  Vector backbone: pFUChW
  Backbone size w/o insert (bp): 3963
  Total vector size (bp): 4539
  Modifications to backbone: Additional H1 added
  Vector type: Lentiviral, RNAi
Growth in bacteria
  Bacterial resistance: Ampicillin, 100 μg/mL
  Growth temperature: 37°C
  Growth strain: NEB Stable
  Copy number: Unknown
Gene/Insert
  Gene/Insert name: Park2 shRNA, Mul1 shRNA
  gRNA/shRNA sequence: CCTCCAAGGAAACCATCAA, GAGCTGTGCGGTCTGTTAA
  Species: M. musculus (mouse)
  Entrez Gene: Prkn (a.k.a. Park2); Mul1 (a.k.a. 0610009K11Rik, AV000801, Gide)
  Promoter: H1
  Cloning method: Restriction Enzyme; 5′ cloning site BamHI, XbaI (unknown if destroyed); 3′ cloning site EcoRI, NheI (unknown if destroyed)
  Sequencing primers: 5′ GTCGCTATGTGTTCTGGGAAATCACC; 3′ GTCGCTATGTGTTCTGGGAAATCACC
Resource information
  A portion of this plasmid was derived from a plasmid made by: modified from pFUGW-h1 (Addgene plasmid 25870)
Terms and licenses: Academic/Nonprofit Terms; Industry Terms: Not Available to Industry
How to cite: pFUChW Parkin shRNA Mul1 shRNA was a gift from David Chan (Addgene plasmid # 78523 ; http://n2t.net/addgene:78523 ; RRID:Addgene_78523)
