[The description below was written by a language model from this plasmid's Addgene catalogue record and pLannotate feature annotations shown in this document.]
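Description:
pFUChW Parkin shRNA Mul1 shRNA is an HIV-1-based lentiviral RNAi vector, derived from pFUGW-H1, that delivers two short hairpin RNAs together with a red fluorescent reporter. It is propagated in E. coli through a high-copy ColE1/pUC-type origin with ampicillin selection (AmpR). The backbone also carries an f1 origin and an SV40/EM7-driven BleoR cassette that could confer Zeocin resistance. The catalogue lists a total size of about 4.5 kb, but the deposited full sequence is 10,428 nt, so the catalogue size fields do not appear to reflect the whole plasmid.

The viral genome is transcribed from a CMV enhancer/promoter fused to a truncated 5' LTR. This is followed by the Ψ packaging signal with a gag fragment, the RRE for Rev-dependent nuclear export, and the cPPT/CTS. A second truncated LTR follows the payload, with a bGH polyadenylation signal downstream of it. This layout implies that packaging functions are supplied in trans.

Between the LTRs sit two copies of the human H1 RNA polymerase III promoter, the second having been added to the parental backbone. Both are oriented opposite to the viral transcript. According to the record, they drive shRNAs against mouse Prkn (Park2, encoding PARKIN) and mouse Mul1, although the hairpins themselves are not annotated in the feature table. Downstream, the human ubiquitin C promoter drives mCherry, and a WPRE enhances its expression, so transduced cells can be identified by red fluorescence.

The construct is intended for simultaneous knockdown of these two genes in mouse cells. The associated study examined the dependence of paternal mitochondrial elimination in mouse embryos on PARKIN and MUL1.
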