Features (pLannotate 1.2.2; 32 found; start..end, strand, type, name):
    297..422     +  CDS            ble (fragment): BLE_KLEPN - Experimental evidence at protein level: Swiss-Prot protein existence level 1. Binding protein with a strong affinity to the bleomycin family of antibiotics. Binds to CL990; an antimitotic-antibiotic compound. From Klebsiella pneumoniae.
    417..538     +  polyA_signal   SV40 poly(A) signal: SV40 polyadenylation signal
    611..627     -  protein_bind   lac operator: The lac repressor binds to the lac operator to inhibit transcription in E. coli. This inhibition can be relieved by adding lactose or isopropyl-β-D-thiogalactopyranoside (IPTG). lac repressor encoded by lacI
    635..665     -  promoter       lac promoter: promoter for the E. coli lac operon
    680..701     -  protein_bind   CAP binding site: CAP binding activates transcription in the presence of cAMP. E. coli catabolite activator protein
    714..806     -  CDS            lacI (fragment): lac repressor; lacI; The lac repressor binds to the lac operator to inhibit transcription in E. coli. This inhibition can be relieved by adding lactose or isopropyl-β-D-thiogalactopyranoside (IPTG).
    989..1577    -  rep_origin     ori: high-copy-number ColE1/pMB1/pBR322/pUC origin of replication
   1748..2608    -  CDS            AmpR: β-lactamase; bla; confers resistance to ampicillin, carbenicillin, and related antibiotics
   2609..2713    -  promoter       AmpR promoter: bla
   2772..2824    -  misc_feature   bom (fragment): basis of mobility region from pBR322
   2979..3358    +  enhancer       CMV enhancer: human cytomegalovirus immediate early enhancer
   3359..3558    +  promoter       CMV promoter: human cytomegalovirus (CMV) immediate early promoter
   3576..3756    +  LTR            5' LTR (truncated): truncated 5' long terminal repeat (LTR) from HIV-1
   3803..3928    +  misc_feature   HIV-1 Ψ: packaging signal of human immunodeficiency virus type 1
   3912..4275    +  CDS            HIV-1 gag (fragment): gag protein from human immunodeficiency virus 1; gag
   4421..4654    +  misc_feature   RRE: The Rev response element (RRE) of HIV-1 allows for Rev-dependent mRNA export from the nucleus to the cytoplasm.
   5031..5131    +  CDS            Rev (fragment): human immunodeficiency virus 1 (HIV-1) Rev protein; rev; enhances nuclear export of unspliced and incompletely spliced viral mRNAs
   5181..5298    +  misc_feature   cPPT/CTS: central polypurine tract and central termination sequence of HIV-1
   5415..5505    -  promoter       H1 promoter: human H1 RNA promoter
   5712..5802    -  promoter       H1 promoter: human H1 RNA promoter
   5953..7120    +  promoter       UbC promoter: human ubiquitin C promoter
   7133..7840    +  CDS            mCherry: mCherry is a basic (constitutively fluorescent) red fluorescent protein published in 2004, derived from Discosoma sp.. It is reported to be a very rapidly-maturing monomer with low acid sensitivity.
   7847..7870    +  misc_feature   MCS (fragment): pBluescript multiple cloning site
   7870..8458    +  misc_feature   WPRE: woodchuck hepatitis virus posttranscriptional regulatory element
   8395..8976    +  CDS            nef (fragment): NEF_HV1H2 - Experimental evidence at protein level: Swiss-Prot protein existence level 1. Extracellular Nef protein targets CD4(+) T-lymphocytes for apoptosis by interacting with CXCR4 surface receptors. From Human immunodeficiency virus type 1 group M subtype B (isolate HXB2) (HIV-1).
   8983..9163    +  LTR            5' LTR (truncated): truncated 5' long terminal repeat (LTR) from HIV-1
   9186..9410    +  polyA_signal   bGH poly(A) signal: bovine growth hormone polyadenylation signal
   9414..9435    +  promoter       SV40 promoter (fragment): SV40 enhancer and early promoter
   9456..9884    +  rep_origin     f1 ori (sequence partly withheld): f1 bacteriophage origin of replication; arrow indicates direction of (+) strand synthesis
   9898..10227   +  promoter       SV40 promoter: SV40 enhancer and early promoter
  10275..10322   +  promoter       EM7 promoter: synthetic bacterial promoter&nbsp
  10341..287     +  CDS            BleoR (across the origin): antibiotic-binding protein; Sh ble from Streptoalloteichus hindustanus; confers resistance to bleomycin, phleomycin, and Zeocin™
>Addgene plasmid #78523 | pFUChW Parkin shRNA Mul1 shRNA | depositor full sequence | sequence record 151318 | pFUChW Parkin shRNA Mul1 shRNA sequence 10428 bps
CCCGGGACTTCGTGGAGGACGACTTCGCCGGTGTGGTCCGGGACGACGTGACCCTGTTCATCAGCGCGGT
CCAGGACCAGGTGGTGCCGGACAACACCCTGGCCTGGGTGTGGGTGCGCGGCCTGGACGAGCTGTACGCC
GAGTGGTCGGAGGTCGTGTCCACGAACTTCCGGGACGCCTCCGGGCCGGCCATGACCGAGATCGGCGAGC
AGCCGTGGGGGCGGGAGTTCGCCCTGCGCGACCCGGCCGGCAACTGCGTGCACTTCGTGGCCGAGGAGCA
GGACTGACACGTGCTACGAGATTTCGATTCCACCGCCGCCTTCTATGAAAGGTTGGGCTTCGGAATCGTT
TTCCGGGACGCCGGCTGGATGATCCTCCAGCGCGGGGATCTCATGCTGGAGTTCTTCGCCCACCCCAACT
TGTTTATTGCAGCTTATAATGGTTACAAATAAAGCAATAGCATCACAAATTTCACAAATAAAGCATTTTT
TTCACTGCATTCTAGTTGTGGTTTGTCCAAACTCATCAATGTATCTTATCATGTCTGTATACCGTCGACC
TCTAGCTAGAGCTTGGCGTAATCATGGTCATAGCTGTTTCCTGTGTGAAATTGTTATCCGCTCACAATTC
CACACAACATACGAGCCGGAAGCATAAAGTGTAAAGCCTGGGGTGCCTAATGAGTGAGCTAACTCACATT
AATTGCGTTGCGCTCACTGCCCGCTTTCCAGTCGGGAAACCTGTCGTGCCAGCTGCATTAATGAATCGGC
CAACGCGCGGGGAGAGGCGGTTTGCGTATTGGGCGCTCTTCCGCTTCCTCGCTCACTGACTCGCTGCGCT
CGGTCGTTCGGCTGCGGCGAGCGGTATCAGCTCACTCAAAGGCGGTAATACGGTTATCCACAGAATCAGG
GGATAACGCAGGAAAGAACATGTGAGCAAAAGGCCAGCAAAAGGCCAGGAACCGTAAAAAGGCCGCGTTG
CTGGCGTTTTTCCATAGGCTCCGCCCCCCTGACGAGCATCACAAAAATCGACGCTCAAGTCAGAGGTGGC
GAAACCCGACAGGACTATAAAGATACCAGGCGTTTCCCCCTGGAAGCTCCCTCGTGCGCTCTCCTGTTCC
GACCCTGCCGCTTACCGGATACCTGTCCGCCTTTCTCCCTTCGGGAAGCGTGGCGCTTTCTCATAGCTCA
CGCTGTAGGTATCTCAGTTCGGTGTAGGTCGTTCGCTCCAAGCTGGGCTGTGTGCACGAACCCCCCGTTC
AGCCCGACCGCTGCGCCTTATCCGGTAACTATCGTCTTGAGTCCAACCCGGTAAGACACGACTTATCGCC
ACTGGCAGCAGCCACTGGTAACAGGATTAGCAGAGCGAGGTATGTAGGCGGTGCTACAGAGTTCTTGAAG
TGGTGGCCTAACTACGGCTACACTAGAAGAACAGTATTTGGTATCTGCGCTCTGCTGAAGCCAGTTACCT
TCGGAAAAAGAGTTGGTAGCTCTTGATCCGGCAAACAAACCACCGCTGGTAGCGGTGGTTTTTTTGTTTG
CAAGCAGCAGATTACGCGCAGAAAAAAAGGATCTCAAGAAGATCCTTTGATCTTTTCTACGGGGTCTGAC
GCTCAGTGGAACGAAAACTCACGTTAAGGGATTTTGGTCATGAGATTATCAAAAAGGATCTTCACCTAGA
TCCTTTTAAATTAAAAATGAAGTTTTAAATCAATCTAAAGTATATATGAGTAAACTTGGTCTGACAGTTA
CCAATGCTTAATCAGTGAGGCACCTATCTCAGCGATCTGTCTATTTCGTTCATCCATAGTTGCCTGACTC
CCCGTCGTGTAGATAACTACGATACGGGAGGGCTTACCATCTGGCCCCAGTGCTGCAATGATACCGCGAG
ACCCACGCTCACCGGCTCCAGATTTATCAGCAATAAACCAGCCAGCCGGAAGGGCCGAGCGCAGAAGTGG
TCCTGCAACTTTATCCGCCTCCATCCAGTCTATTAATTGTTGCCGGGAAGCTAGAGTAAGTAGTTCGCCA
GTTAATAGTTTGCGCAACGTTGTTGCCATTGCTACAGGCATCGTGGTGTCACGCTCGTCGTTTGGTATGG
CTTCATTCAGCTCCGGTTCCCAACGATCAAGGCGAGTTACATGATCCCCCATGTTGTGCAAAAAAGCGGT
TAGCTCCTTCGGTCCTCCGATCGTTGTCAGAAGTAAGTTGGCCGCAGTGTTATCACTCATGGTTATGGCA
GCACTGCATAATTCTCTTACTGTCATGCCATCCGTAAGATGCTTTTCTGTGACTGGTGAGTACTCAACCA
AGTCATTCTGAGAATAGTGTATGCGGCGACCGAGTTGCTCTTGCCCGGCGTCAATACGGGATAATACCGC
GCCACATAGCAGAACTTTAAAAGTGCTCATCATTGGAAAACGTTCTTCGGGGCGAAAACTCTCAAGGATC
TTACCGCTGTTGAGATCCAGTTCGATGTAACCCACTCGTGCACCCAACTGATCTTCAGCATCTTTTACTT
TCACCAGCGTTTCTGGGTGAGCAAAAACAGGAAGGCAAAATGCCGCAAAAAAGGGAATAAGGGCGACACG
GAAATGTTGAATACTCATACTCTTCCTTTTTCAATATTATTGAAGCATTTATCAGGGTTATTGTCTCATG
AGCGGATACATATTTGAATGTATTTAGAAAAATAAACAAATAGGGGTTCCGCGCACATTTCCCCGAAAAG
TGCCACCTGACGTCGACGGATCGGGAGATCTCCCGATCCCCTATGGTGCACTCTCAGTACAATCTGCTCT
GATGCCGCATAGTTAAGCCAGTATCTGCTCCCTGCTTGTGTGTTGGAGGTCGCTGAGTAGTGCGCGAGCA
AAATTTAAGCTACAACAAGGCAAGGCTTGACCGACAATTGCATGAAGAATCTGCTTAGGGTTAGGCGTTT
TGCGCTGCTTCGCGATGTACGGGCCAGATATACGCGTTGACATTGATTATTGACTAGTTATTAATAGTAA
TCAATTACGGGGTCATTAGTTCATAGCCCATATATGGAGTTCCGCGTTACATAACTTACGGTAAATGGCC
CGCCTGGCTGACCGCCCAACGACCCCCGCCCATTGACGTCAATAATGACGTATGTTCCCATAGTAACGCC
AATAGGGACTTTCCATTGACGTCAATGGGTGGAGTATTTACGGTAAACTGCCCACTTGGCAGTACATCAA
GTGTATCATATGCCAAGTACGCCCCCTATTGACGTCAATGACGGTAAATGGCCCGCCTGGCATTATGCCC
AGTACATGACCTTATGGGACTTTCCTACTTGGCAGTACATCTACGTATTAGTCATCGCTATTACCATGGT
GATGCGGTTTTGGCAGTACATCAATGGGCGTGGATAGCGGTTTGACTCACGGGGATTTCCAAGTCTCCAC
CCCATTGACGTCAATGGGAGTTTGTTTTGGCACCAAAATCAACGGGACTTTCCAAAATGTCGTAACAACT
CCGCCCCATTGACGCAAATGGGCGGTAGGCGTGTACGGTGGGAGGTCTATATAAGCAGCGCGTTTTGCCT
GTACTGGGTCTCTCTGGTTAGACCAGATCTGAGCCTGGGAGCTCTCTGGCTAACTAGGGAACCCACTGCT
TAAGCCTCAATAAAGCTTGCCTTGAGTGCTTCAAGTAGTGTGTGCCCGTCTGTTGTGTGACTCTGGTAAC
TAGAGATCCCTCAGACCCTTTTAGTCAGTGTGGAAAATCTCTAGCAGTGGCGCCCGAACAGGGACTTGAA
AGCGAAAGGGAAACCAGAGGAGCTCTCTCGACGCAGGACTCGGCTTGCTGAAGCGCGCACGGCAAGAGGC
GAGGGGCGGCGACTGGTGAGTACGCCAAAAATTTTGACTAGCGGAGGCTAGAAGGAGAGAGATGGGTGCG
AGAGCGTCAGTATTAAGCGGGGGAGAATTAGATCGCGATGGGAAAAAATTCGGTTAAGGCCAGGGGGAAA
GAAAAAATATAAATTAAAACATATAGTATGGGCAAGCAGGGAGCTAGAACGATTCGCAGTTAATCCTGGC
CTGTTAGAAACATCAGAAGGCTGTAGACAAATACTGGGACAGCTACAACCATCCCTTCAGACAGGATCAG
AAGAACTTAGATCATTATATAATACAGTAGCAACCCTCTATTGTGTGCATCAAAGGATAGAGATAAAAGA
CACCAAGGAAGCTTTAGACAAGATAGAGGAAGAGCAAAACAAAAGTAAGACCACCGCACAGCAAGCGGCC
GCTGATCTTCAGACCTGGAGGAGGAGATATGAGGGACAATTGGAGAAGTGAATTATATAAATATAAAGTA
GTAAAAATTGAACCATTAGGAGTAGCACCCACCAAGGCAAAGAGAAGAGTGGTGCAGAGAGAAAAAAGAG
CAGTGGGAATAGGAGCTTTGTTCCTTGGGTTCTTGGGAGCAGCAGGAAGCACTATGGGCGCAGCGTCAAT
GACGCTGACGGTACAGGCCAGACAATTATTGTCTGGTATAGTGCAGCAGCAGAACAATTTGCTGAGGGCT
ATTGAGGCGCAACAGCATCTGTTGCAACTCACAGTCTGGGGCATCAAGCAGCTCCAGGCAAGAATCCTGG
CTGTGGAAAGATACCTAAAGGATCAACAGCTCCTGGGGATTTGGGGTTGCTCTGGAAAACTCATTTGCAC
CACTGCTGTGCCTTGGAATGCTAGTTGGAGTAATAAATCTCTGGAACAGATTTGGAATCACACGACCTGG
ATGGAGTGGGACAGAGAAATTAACAATTACACAAGCTTAATACACTCCTTAATTGAAGAATCGCAAAACC
AGCAAGAAAAGAATGAACAAGAATTATTGGAATTAGATAAATGGGCAAGTTTGTGGAATTGGTTTAACAT
AACAAATTGGCTGTGGTATATAAAATTATTCATAATGATAGTAGGAGGCTTGGTAGGTTTAAGAATAGTT
TTTGCTGTACTTTGTATAGTGAATAGAGTTAGGCAGGGATATTCACCATTATCGTTTCAGACCCACCTCC
CAACCCCGAGGGGACCCGACAGGCCCGAAGGAATAGAAGAAGAAGGTGGAGAGAGAGACAGAGACAGATC
CATTCGATTAGTGAACGGATCGGCACTGCGTGCGCCAATTCTGCAGACAAATGGCAGTATTCATCCACAA
TTTTAAAAGAAAAGGGGGGATTGGGGGGTACAGTGCAGGGGAAAGAATAGTAGACATAATAGCAACAGAC
ATACAAACTAAAGAATTACAAAAACAAATTACAAAAATTCAAAATTTTCGGGTTTATTACAGGGACAGCA
GAGATCCAGTTTGGTTAATTAAGAATTGGCTAGCAAAAAGAGCTGTGCGGTCTGTTAATCTCTTGAATTA
ACAGACCGCACAGCTCTCTAGAACGTGGTCTCATACAGAACTTATAAGATTCCCAAATCCAAAGACATTT
CACGTTTATGGTGATTTCCCAGAACACATAGCGACATGCAAATATTGCAGGGCGCCACTCCCCTGTCCCT
CACAGCCATCTTCCTGCCAGGGCGCACGCGCGCTGGGTGTTCCCGCCTAGTGACACTGGGCCCGCGATTC
CTTGGAGCGGGTTGATGACGTCAGCGTTTCTCGGTGCTGGGCTCCGAATTCAAAAAGAGGAGAAGTCATG
AAACATCTCTTGAATGTTTCATGACTTCTCCTCGGATCCCTGTGGTCTCATACAGAACTTATAAGATTCC
CAAATCCAAAGACATTTCACGTTTATGGTGATTTCCCAGAACACATAGCGACATGCAAATATTGCAGGGC
GCCACTCCCCTGTCCCTCACAGCCATCTTCCTGCCAGGGCGCACGCGCGCTGGGTGTTCCCGCCTAGTGA
CACTGGGCCCGCGATTCCTTGGAGCGGGTTGATGACGTCAGCGTTTAATTAACCCGTGTCGGCTCCAGAT
CTGGCCTCCGCGCCGGGTTTTGGCGCCTCCCGCGGGCGCCCCCCTCCTCACGGCGAGCGCTGCCACGTCA
GACGAAGGGCGCAGCGAGCGTCCTGATCCTTCCGCCCGGACGCTCAGGACAGCGGCCCGCTGCTCATAAG
ACTCGGCCTTAGAACCCCAGTATCAGCAGAAGGACATTTTAGGACGGGACTTGGGTGACTCTAGGGCACT
GGTTTTCTTTCCAGAGAGCGGAACAGGCGAGGAAAAGTAGTCCCTTCTCGGCGATTCTGCGGAGGGATCT
CCGTGGGGCGGTGAACGCCGATGATTATATAAGGACGCGCCGGGTGTGGCACAGCTAGTTCCGTCGCAGC
CGGGATTTGGGTCGCGGTTCTTGTTTGTGGATCGCTGTGATCGTCACTTGGTGAGTAGCGGGCTGCTGGG
CTGGCCGGGGCTTTCGTGGCCGCCGGGCCGCTCGGTGGGACGGAAGCGTGTGGAGAGACCGCCAAGGGCT
GTAGTCTGGGTCCGCGAGCAAGGTTGCCCTGAACTGGGGGTTGGGGGGAGCGCAGCAAAATGGCGGCTGT
TCCCGAGTCTTGAATGGAAGACGCTTGTGAGGCGGGCTGTGAGGTCGTTGAAACAAGGTGGGGGGCATGG
TGGGCGGCAAGAACCCAAGGTCTTGAGGCCTTCGCTAATGCGGGAAAGCTCTTATTCGGGTGAGATGGGC
TGGGGCACCATCTGGGGACCCTGACGTGAAGTTTGTCACTGACTGGAGAACTCGGTTTGTCGTCTGTTGC
GGGGGCGGCAGTTATGGCGGTGCCGTTGGGCAGTGCACCCGTACCTTTGGGAGCGCGCGCCCTCGTCGTG
TCGTGACGTNNCCCGTTCTGTTGGCTTATAATGCAGGGTGGGGCCACCTGCCGGTAGGTGTGCGGTAGGC
TTTTCTCCGTCGCAGGACGCAGGGTTCGGGCCTAGGGTAGGCTCTCCTGAATCGACAGGCGCCGGACCTC
TGGTGAGGGGAGGGATAAGTGAGGCGTCAGTTTCTTTGGTCGGTTTTATGTACCTATCTTCTTAAGTAGC
TGAAGCTCCGGTTTTGAACTATGCGCTCGGGGTTGGCGAGTGTGTTTTGTGAAGTTTTTTAGGCACCTTT
TGAAATGTAATCATTTGGGTCAATATGTAATTTTCAGTGTTAGACTAGTACCGGTCGCCACCATGGTGAG
CAAGGGCGAGGAGGATAACATGGCCATCATCAAGGAGTTCATGCGCTTCAAGGTGCACATGGAGGGCTCC
GTGAACGGCCACGAGTTCGAGATCGAGGGCGAGGGCGAGGGCCGCCCCTACGAGGGCACCCAGACCGCCA
AGCTGAAGGTGACCAAGGGTGGCCCCCTGCCCTTCGCCTGGGACATCCTGTCCCCTCAGTTCATGTACGG
CTCCAAGGCCTACGTGAAGCACCCCGCCGACATCCCCGACTACTTGAAGCTGTCCTTCCCCGAGGGCTTC
AAGTGGGAGCGCGTGATGAACTTCGAGGACGGCGGCGTGGTGACCGTGACCCAGGACTCCTCCCTGCAGG
ACGGCGAGTTCATCTACAAGGTGAAGCTGCGCGGCACCAACTTCCCCTCCGACGGCCCCGTAATGCAGAA
GAAGACCATGGGCTGGGAGGCCTCCTCCGAGCGGATGTACCCCGAGGACGGCGCCCTGAAGGGCGAGATC
AAGCAGAGGCTGAAGCTGAAGGACGGCGGCCACTACGACGCTGAGGTCAAGACCACCTACAAGGCCAAGA
AGCCCGTGCAGCTGCCCGGCGCCTACAACGTCAACATCAAGTTGGACATCACCTCCCACAACGAGGACTA
CACCATCGTGGAACAGTACGAACGCGCCGAGGGCCGCCACTCCACCGGCGGCATGGACGAGCTGTACAAG
TAAAGCAATTCGATATCAAGCTTATCGATAATCAACCTCTGGATTACAAAATTTGTGAAAGATTGACTGG
TATTCTTAACTATGTTGCTCCTTTTACGCTATGTGGATACGCTGCTTTAATGCCTTTGTATCATGCTATT
GCTTCCCGTATGGCTTTCATTTTCTCCTCCTTGTATAAATCCTGGTTGCTGTCTCTTTATGAGGAGTTGT
GGCCCGTTGTCAGGCAACGTGGCGTGGTGTGCACTGTGTTTGCTGACGCAACCCCCACTGGTTGGGGCAT
TGCCACCACCTGTCAGCTCCTTTCCGGGACTTTCGCTTTCCCCCTCCCTATTGCCACGGCGGAACTCATC
GCCGCCTGCCTTGCCCGCTGCTGGACAGGGGCTCGGCTGTTGGGCACTGACAATTCCGTGGTGTTGTCGG
GGAAATCATCGTCCTTTCCTTGGCTGCTCGCCTGTGTTGCCACCTGGATTCTGCGCGGGACGTCCTTCTG
CTACGTCCCTTCGGCCCTCAATCCAGCGGACCTTCCTTCCCGCGGCCTGCTGCCGGCTCTGCGGCCTCTT
CCGCGTCTTCGCCTTCGCCCTCAGACGAGTCGGATCTCCCTTTGGGCCGCCTCCCCGCATCGATACCGTC
GACCTCGAGACCTAGAAAAACATGGAGCAATCACAAGTAGCAATACAGCAGCTACCAATGCTGATTGTGC
CTGGCTAGAAGCACAAGAGGAGGAGGAGGTGGGTTTTCCAGTCACACCTCAGGTACCTTTAAGACCAATG
ACTTACAAGGCAGCTGTAGATCTTAGCCACTTTTTAAAAGAAAAGGGGGGACTGGAAGGGCTAATTCACT
CCCAACGAAGACAAGATATCCTTGATCTGTGGATCTACCACACACAAGGCTACTTCCCTGATTGGCAGAA
CTACACACCAGGGCCAGGGATCAGATATCCACTGACCTTTGGATGGTGCTACAAGCTAGTACCAGTTGAG
CAAGAGAAGGTAGAAGAAGCCAATGAAGGAGAGAACACCCGCTTGTTACACCCTGTGAGCCTGCATGGGA
TGGATGACCCGGAGAGAGAAGTATTAGAGTGGAGGTTTGACAGCCGCCTAGCATTTCATCACATGGCCCG
AGAGCTGCATCCGGACTGTACTGGGTCTCTCTGGTTAGACCAGATCTGAGCCTGGGAGCTCTCTGGCTAA
CTAGGGAACCCACTGCTTAAGCCTCAATAAAGCTTGCCTTGAGTGCTTCAAGTAGTGTGTGCCCGTCTGT
TGTGTGACTCTGGTAACTAGAGATCCCTCAGACCCTTTTAGTCAGTGTGGAAAATCTCTAGCAGAAACCC
GCTGATCAGCCTCGACTGTGCCTTCTAGTTGCCAGCCATCTGTTGTTTGCCCCTCCCCCGTGCCTTCCTT
GACCCTGGAAGGTGCCACTCCCACTGTCCTTTCCTAATAAAATGAGGAAATTGCATCGCATTGTCTGAGT
AGGTGTCATTCTATTCTGGGGGGTGGGGTGGGGCAGGACAGCAAGGGGGAGGATTGGGAAGACAATAGCA
GGCATGCTGGGGATGCGGTGGGCTCTATGGCTTCTGAGGCGGAAAGAACCAGCTGGGGCTCTAGGGGGTA
TCCCC
[124 nt withheld, positions 9456-9579]
C
[91 nt withheld, positions 9581-9671]
A
[49 nt withheld, positions 9673-9721]
CCTTTGACGTTGGAGTCCACGTTCTTT
[37 nt withheld, positions 9749-9785]
ACCCTATCTCGGTCTATTCTTTTGATTTATAAGGGATTTTGCCGATTTCGGCCTATTGGTTAAAAAATGA
GCTGATTTAACAAAAATTTAACGCGAATTAATTCTGTGGAATGTGTGTCAGTTAGGGTGTGGAAAGTCCC
CAGGCTCCCCAGCAGGCAGAAGTATGCAAAGCATGCATCTCAATTAGTCAGCAACCAGGTGTGGAAAGTC
CCCAGGCTCCCCAGCAGGCAGAAGTATGCAAAGCATGCATCTCAATTAGTCAGCAACCATAGTCCCGCCC
CTAACTCCGCCCATCCCGCCCCTAACTCCGCCCAGTTCCGCCCATTCTCCGCCCCATGGCTGACTAATTT
TTTTTATTTATGCAGAGGCCGAGGCCGCCTCTGCCTCTGAGCTATTCCAGAAGTAGTGAGGAGGCTTTTT
TGGAGGCCTAGGCTTTTGCAAAAAGCTCCCGGGAGCTTGTATATCCATTTTCGGATCTGATCAGCACGTG
TTGACAATTAATCATCGGCATAGTATATCGGCATAGTATAATACGACAAGGTGAGGAACTAAACCATGGC
CAAGTTGACCAGTGCCGTTCCGGTGCTCACCGCGCGCGACGTCGCCGGAGCGGTCGAGTTCTGGACCGAC
CGGCTCGGGTTCT
