>Addgene plasmid #78523 | pFUChW Parkin shRNA Mul1 shRNA | addgene partial sequence | sequence record 150375 | hUBCpro-R 5'-CTAAGGCCGAGTCTTATGAGCAG-3'
CGGGCGGAAGGATCAGGACGCTCGCTGCGCCCTTCGTCTGACGTGGCAGCGCTCGCCGTGAGGAGGGGGG
CGCCCGCGGGAGGCGCCAAAACCCGGCGCGGAGGCCAGATCTGGAGCCGACACGGGTTAATTAAACGCTG
ACGTCATCAACCCGCTCCAAGGAATCGCGGGCCCAGTGTCACTAGGCGGGAACACCCAGCGCGCGTGCGC
CCTGGCAGGAAGATGGCTGTGAGGGACAGGGGAGTGGCGCCCTGCAATATTTGCATGTCGCTATGTGTTC
TGGGAAATCACCATAAACGTGAAATGTCTTTGGATTTGGGAATCTTATAAGTTCTGTATGAGACCACAGG
GATCCGAGGAGAAG
