>Addgene plasmid #78523 | pFUChW Parkin shRNA Mul1 shRNA | addgene partial sequence | sequence record 150379 | WPRE-R 5'-CATAGCGTAAAAGGAGCAACA-3'
TCTTTCACAAATTTTGTAATCCAGAGGTTGATTATCGATAAGCTTGATATCGAATTGCTTTACTTGTACA
GCTCGTCCATGCCGCCGGTGGAGTGGCGGCCCTCGGCGCGTTCGTACTGTTCCACGATGGTGTAGTCCTC
GTTGTGGGAGGTGATGTCCAACTTGATGTTGACGTTGTAGGCGCCGGGCAGCTGCACGGGCTTCTTGGCC
TTGTAGGTGGTCTTGACCTCAGCGTCGTAGTGGCCGCCGTCCTTCAGCTTCAGCCTCTGCTTGATCTCGC
CCTTCAGGGCGCCGTCCTCGGGGTACATCCGCTCGGAGGAGGCCTCCCAGCCCATGGTCTTCTTCTGCAT
TACGGGGCCGTCGGAGGGGAAGTTGGTGCCGCGCAGCTTCACCTTGTAGATGAACTCGCCGTCCTGCAGG
GAGGAGTCCTGGGTCACGGTCACCACGCCGCCGTCCTCGAAGTTCATCACGCGCTCCCACTTGAAGCCCT
CGGGGAAGGACAGCTTCAAGTAGTCGGGGATGTCGGCGGGGTGCTTCACGTAGGCCTTGGAGCCGTACAT
GAACTGAGGGGACAGGATGTCCCAGGCGAAGGGCAGGGGGCCACCCTTGGTCACCTTCAGCTTGGCGGTC
TGGGTGCCCTCGTAGGGGCGGCCCTCGCCCTCGCCCTCGATCTCGAACTCGTGGCCGTTCACGGAGCCCT
CCATGTGCACCTTGAAGCGCATGAACTCCTTGATGATGGCCATGTTATCCTCCTCGCCCTTGCTCACCAT
GGTGGCGACCGGTACTAGTCTAACACTGAAAATTACATATTGACCCAAATGATTACATTTCAAAAGGTGC
CTAAAAAACTTCACAAAACACACTCGCCAACCCCGAGCGCATAGTTCAAAACCGGAGCTTCAGCTACTTA
AGAAGATAGGTACATAAA
