>Addgene plasmid #78523 | pFUChW Parkin shRNA Mul1 shRNA | addgene partial sequence | sequence record 151215 | Top_Fop 5'-TCACCATTATCGTTTCAGAC-3'
GGCCCGAAGGAATAGAAGAAGAAGGTGGAGAGAGAGACAGAGACAGATCCATTCGATTAGTGAACGGATC
GGCACTGCGTGCGCCAATTCTGCAGACAAATGGCAGTATTCATCCACAATTTTAAAAGAAAAGGGGGGAT
TGGGGGGTACAGTGCAGGGGAAAGAATAGTAGACATAATAGCAACAGACATACAAACTAAAGAATTACAA
AAACAAATTACAAAAATTCAAAATTTTCGGGTTTATTACAGGGACAGCAGAGATCCAGTTTGGTTAATTA
AGAATTGGCTAGCAAAAAGAGCTGTGCGGTCTGTTAATCTCTTGAATTAACAGACCGCACAGCTCTCTAG
AACGTGGTCTCATACAGAACTTATAAGATTCCCAAATCCAAAGACATTTCACGTTTATGGTGATTTCCCA
GAACACATAGCGACATGCAAATATTGCAGGGCGCCACTCCCCTGTCCCTCACAGCCATCTTCCTGCCAGG
GCGCACGCGCGCTGGGTGTTCCCGCCTAGTGACACTGGGCCCGCGATTCCTTGGAGCGGGTTGATGACGT
CAGCGTTTCTCGGTGCTGGGCTCCGAATTCAAAAAGAGGAGAAGTCATGAAACATCTCTTGAATGTTTCA
TGACTTCTCCTCGGATCCCTGTGGTCTCATACAGAACTTATAAGATTCCCAAATCCAAAGACATTTCACG
TTTATGGTGATTTCCCAGAACACATAGCGACATGCAAATATTGCAGGGCGCCACTCCCCTGTCCCTCACA
GCCATCTTCCTGCCAGGGCGCACGCGCGCTGGGTGTTCCCGCCTAGTGACACTGGGCCCGCGATTCCTTG
GAGCGGGTTGATGACGTC
